Addgene plasmid #145340: pmCellFree_KA1_ZIKV PrM
Purpose: Cell-free/mammalian expression vector for Zika virus PrM protein with N-term eGFP
Depositing lab: Rob Parton. Depositing organization: University of Queensland. Publication: Mapping Interactions among Cell-Free Expressed Zika Virus Proteins. Varasteh Moradi S, Gagoski D, Mureev S, Walden P, McMahon KA, Parton RG, Johnston WA, Alexandrov K. J Proteome Res. 2020 Apr 3;19(4):1522-1532. doi: 10.1021/acs.jproteome.9b00771. Epub 2020 Mar 9. PubMed 32081002.
Backbone
  Vector backbone: pmCellFree_KA1
  Vector type: Bacterial Expression
Growth in bacteria
  Bacterial resistance: Ampicillin, 100 μg/mL
  Growth temperature: 37°C
  Growth strain: DH5alpha
  Copy number: High Copy
Gene/Insert
  Gene/Insert name: ZIKV PrM
  Species: NC_012532 (ZIKAV)
  Promoter: T7- CMV/CAG
  Tag / fusion protein: 8xHis and eGFP (N terminal on backbone)
  Cloning method: Gateway Cloning
Terms and licenses: Academic/Nonprofit Terms; Industry Terms: Not Available to Industry
How to cite: pmCellFree_KA1_ZIKV PrM was a gift from Rob Parton (Addgene plasmid # 145340 ; http://n2t.net/addgene:145340 ; RRID:Addgene_145340)
