[The description below was written by a language model from this plasmid's Addgene catalogue record and pLannotate feature annotations shown in this document.]
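Description:
pmCellFree_KA1_ZIKV PrM is a 6,477-nt multi-host expression plasmid built on the pmCellFree_KA1 backbone, designed to produce the Zika virus PrM (precursor membrane) protein as an N-terminal eGFP fusion in either cell-free translation systems or mammalian cells. The catalogue lists the vector type as bacterial expression, although the stated purpose is cell-free and mammalian expression. It is propagated in E. coli through a high-copy ColE1/pUC-type origin and selected with ampicillin via the β-lactamase gene.

The expression cassette stacks two promoter systems upstream of a single open reading frame. A CAG-type arrangement (CMV enhancer, chicken β-actin promoter and chimeric intron fragments) drives transcription in mammalian cells. A T7 promoter placed just downstream allows transcription by T7 RNA polymerase for in vitro or coupled cell-free reactions. The reading frame begins with EGFP, continues through an attB1 site left by Gateway cloning, and then enters a roughly 500-nt fragment of the Zika polyprotein. The annotation tool attaches a generic polyprotein description that mentions NS5, but the catalogue identifies this segment as PrM. An attB2 site follows the insert. The catalogue records an N-terminal 8xHis tag on the backbone alongside eGFP, whereas the only His-tag feature annotated is a short fragment downstream of attB2, so tag placement should be checked against the sequence. A rabbit β-globin poly(A) signal and a T7 terminator close the cassette for the two transcription modes.

The cassette is flanked by baculovirus recombination regions (lef2/ORF603 and ORF1629), which would in principle permit transfer into a baculovirus genome, and a loxP site is also present. The record does not describe use of either feature. The plasmid belongs to a set used to map interactions among cell-free expressed Zika virus proteins.
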