Features (pLannotate 1.2.2; 21 found; start..end, strand, type, name):
      4..39      +  CDS            lef2 (fragment): baculovirus late expression factor 2
    181..1008    +  misc_recomb    baculovirus recombination region (lef2/ORF603): contains ORF603 and part of lef2
   1020..1078    +  misc_recomb    baculovirus recombination region (ORF603) (fragment): contains ORF603 and part of lef2
   1140..1443    +  enhancer       CMV enhancer: human cytomegalovirus immediate early enhancer
   1449..1726    +  promoter       chicken β-actin promoter: No description available
   1727..1862    +  intron         hybrid intron (fragment): hybrid between chicken β-actin (CBA) and minute virus of mice (MMV) introns (Gray et al., 2011)
   1951..2081    +  intron         chimeric intron (fragment): chimera between introns from chicken β-actin and rabbit β-globin
   2147..2165    +  promoter       T7 promoter: promoter for bacteriophage T7 RNA polymerase
   2339..3049    +  CDS            EGFP: EGFP is a basic (constitutively fluorescent) green fluorescent protein published in 1996, derived from Aequorea victoria. It is reported to be a rapidly-maturing weak dimer with moderate acid sensitivity.
   3074..3098    +  protein_bind   attB1: mutant version of attB; recombination site for the Gateway® BP reaction BP Clonase™
   3101..3604    +  CDS            POLG_ZIKV (fragment): Experimental evidence at protein level: Swiss-Prot protein existence level 1. [RNA-directed RNA polymerase NS5]: Replicates the viral (+) and (-) RNA genome, and performs the capping of genomes in the cytoplasm (PubMed:31090058). Methylates viral RNA cap at guanine N-7 and ribose 2'-O positions. Once sufficient NS5 is expressed, binds to the cap-proximal structure and inhibits further translation of the viral genome (PubMed:32313955). Besides its role in RNA genome replication, also prevents the establishment of a cellular antiviral state by blocking the interferon-alpha/beta (IFN-alpha/beta)
   3606..3630    -  protein_bind   attB2: mutant version of attB; recombination site for the Gateway® BP reaction BP Clonase™
   3665..3682    +  CDS            7xHis (fragment): 6xHis affinity tag
   3694..3762    +  CDS            HBB (fragment): HBB_PONPY - Experimental evidence at transcript level: Swiss-Prot protein existence level 2. Involved in oxygen transport from the lung to the various peripheral tissues. From Pongo pygmaeus (Bornean orangutan).
   3837..3892    +  polyA_signal   β-globin poly(A) signal: rabbit β-globin polyadenylation signal (Gil and Proudfoot, 1987)
   3980..4027    +  terminator     T7 terminator: transcription terminator for bacteriophage T7 RNA polymerase
   4040..4745    +  misc_recomb    baculovirus recombination region (ORF1629): contains part of ORF1629
   4754..4787    +  protein_bind   loxP: Cre-mediated recombination occurs in the 8-bp core sequence (GCATACAT). Cre recombinase
   4955..5542    -  rep_origin     ori: high-copy-number ColE1/pMB1/pBR322/pUC origin of replication
   5555..6415    -  CDS            AmpR: β-lactamase; bla; confers resistance to ampicillin, carbenicillin, and related antibiotics
   6416..6467    -  promoter       AmpR promoter (fragment): bla
>Addgene plasmid #145340 | pmCellFree_KA1_ZIKV PrM | addgene full sequence | sequence record 304989 | Addgene NGS Result
TCCTGCATCTTTTAATCAAATCCCAAGATGTGTATAAACGCGCCGGTATGTACAGGAAGAGGTTTATACT
AAACTGTTACATTGCAAACGTGGTTTCGTGTGCCAAGTGTGAAAACCGATGTTTAATCAAGGCTCTGACG
CATTTCTACAACCACGACTCCAAGTGTGTGGGTGAAGTCATGCATCTTTTAATCAAATCCCAAGATGTGT
ATAAACCACCAAACTGCCAAAAAATGAAAACTGTCGACAAGCTCTGTCCGTTTGCTGGCAACTGCAAGGG
TCTCAATCCTATTTGTAATTATTGAATAATAAAACAATTATAAATGTCAAATTTGTTTTTTATTAACGAT
ACAAACCAAACGCAACAAGAACATTTGTAGTATTATCTATAATTGAAAACGCGTAGTTATAATCGCTGAG
GTAATATTTAAAATCATTTTCAAATGATTCACAGTTAATTTGCGACAATATAATTTTATTTTCACATAAA
CTAGACGCCTTGTCGTCTTCTTCTTCGTATTCCTTCTCTTTTTCATTTTTCTCTTCATAAAAATTAACAT
AGTTATTATCGTATCCATATATGTATCTATCGTATAGAGTAAATTTTTTGTTGTCATAAATATATATGTC
TTTTTTAATGGGGTGTATAGTACCGCTGCGCATAGTTTTTCTGTAATTTACAACAGTGCTATTTTCTGGT
AGTTCTTCGGAGTGTGTTGCTTTAATTATTAAATTTATATAATCAATGAATTTGGGATCGTCGGTTTTGT
ACAATATGTTGCCGGCATAGTACGCAGCTTCTTCTAGTTCAATTACACCATTTTTTAGCAGCACCGGATT
AACATAACTTTCCAAAATGTTGTACGAACCGTTAAACAAAAACAGTTCACCTCCCTTTTCTATACTATTG
TCTGCGAGCAGTTGTTTGTTGTTAAAAATAACAGCCATTGTAATGAGACGCACAAACTAATATCACAAAC
TGGAAATGTCTATCAATATATAGTTGCTGATGGCCGGCCGTAATGAGACGCACAAACTAATATCACAAAC
TGGAAATGTCTATCAATATATAGTTGCTCTAGTTATTAATAGTAATCAATTACGGGGTCATTAGTTCATA
GCCCATATATGGAGTTCCGCGTTACATAACTTACGGTAAATGGCCCGCCTGGCTGACCGCCCAACGACCC
CCGCCCATTGACGTCAATAATGACGTATGTTCCCATAGTAACGCCAATAGGGACTTTCCATTGACGTCAA
TGGGTGGAGTATTTACGGTAAACTGCCCACTTGGCAGTACATCAAGTGTATCATATGCCAAGTACGCCCC
CTATTGACGTCAATGACGGTAAATGGCCCGCCTGGCATTATGCCCAGTACATGACCTTATGGGACTTTCC
TACTTGGCAGTACATCTACGTATTAGTCATCGCTATTACCATGCATGGTCGAGGTGAGCCCCACGTTCTG
CTTCACTCTCCCCATCTCCCCCCCCTCCCCACCCCCAATTTTGTATTTATTTATTTTTTAATTATTTTGT
GCAGCGATGGGGGCGGGGGGGGGGGGGGGGCGCGCGCCGGGGGGGGGGGGGGGGGGGGGGGGGGGGGGGG
GGGGGGGGCGGAGAGGTGCGGCGGCAGCCAATCAGAGCGGCGCGCTCCGAAAGTTTCCTTTTATGGCGAG
GCGGCGGCGGCGGCGGCCCTATAAAAAGCGAAGCGCGCGGCGGGCGGGAGTCGCTGCGCGCTGCCTTCGC
CCCGTGCCCCGCTCCGCCGCCGCCTCGCGCCGCCCGCCCCGGCTCTGACTGACCGCGTTACTCCCACAGG
TGAGCGGGCGGGACGGCCCTTCTCCTTCGGGCTGTAATTAGCGCTTGGTTTAATGACGGCTTGTTTCTTT
TCTGTGGCTGCGTGAAAGCCTTGAGGGGCTCCGGGAGGGCCCTTTGTGCGGGGGGAGCGGCTCGGGGCTG
TCCGCGGGGGGACGGCTGCCTTCGGGGGGGACGGGGCAGGGCGGGGTTCGGCTTCTGGCGTGTGACCGGC
GGCTCTAGAGCCTCTGCTAACCATGTTCATGCCTTCTTCTTTTTCCTACAGCTCCTGGGCAACGTGCTGG
TTATTGTGCTGTCTCATCATTTTGGCAAAGAATTGGATCGGACGTCTAATACGACTCACTATAGGGACAT
CTTAAGTTTATTTTATTTTATTTTATTTTATTTTATTTTATTTTATTTTATTTTATTTTATTTTATTTAA
CCATGACAGTAATGTATAAAGTCTGTAAAGACATTAAACACGTAAGTGAAACCATGGGCACCTCTGGTCA
CCACCATCACCACCATCACCACGGCACAAGCAAGGGCGAGGAGCTGTTCACCGGGGTGGTGCCCATCCTG
GTCGAGTTGGACGGCGACGTAAACGGCCACAAGTTCAGCGTGTCCGGCGAGGGCGAGGGCGATGCCACCT
ACGGCAAGCTGACCCTGAAGTTCATCTGCACCACCGGCAAGCTGCCCGTGCCCTGGCCCACCCTCGTGAC
CACCCTGACCTACGGCGTGCAGTGCTTCAGCCGCTACCCCGACCACATGAAGCAGCACGACTTCTTCAAG
TCCGCCATGCCCGAAGGCTACGTCCAGGAGCGCACCATCTTCTTCAAGGACGACGGCAACTACAAGACCC
GCGCCGAGGTGAAGTTCGAGGGCGACACCCTGGTGAACCGCATCGAGCTGAAGGGCATCGACTTCAAGGA
GGACGGCAACATCCTGGGGCACAAGCTGGAGTACAACTACAACAGCCACAACGTCTATATCATGGCCGAC
AAGCAGAAGAACGGCATCAAGGTGAACTTCAAGATCCGCCACAACATCGAGGACGGCAGCGTGCAGCTCG
CCGACCACTACCAGCAGAACACCCCCATCGGCGACGGCCCCGTGCTGCTGCCCGACAACCACTACCTGAG
CACCCAGTCCGCCCTGAGCAAAGACCCCAACGAGAAGCGCGATCACATGGTCCTGCTGGAGTTCGTGACC
GCCGCCGGGATCACTCTCGGCATGGACGAGCTATACAAGCTGGAGGTGCTCTTCCAGGGTCCGACAAGTT
TGTACAAAAAAGCAGGCTTCGCAGAGATCACTAGACGCGGGAGTGCATACTACATGTACTTGGATAGGAG
CGATGCCGGGAAGGCCATTTCGTTTGCTACCACATTGGGAGTGAACAAGTGCCACGTACAGATCATGGAC
CTCGGGCACATGTGTGACGCCACCATGAGTTATGAGTGCCCTATGCTGGATGAGGGAGTGGAACCAGATG
ATGTCGATTGCTGGTGCAACACGACATCAACTTGGGTTGTGTACGGAACCTGTCATCACAAAAAAGGTGA
GGCACGGCGATCTAGAAGAGCCGTGACGCTCCCTTCTCACTCTACAAGGAAGTTGCAAACGCGGTCGCAG
ACCTGGTTAGAATCAAGAGAATACACGAAGCACTTGATCAAGGTTGAAAACTGGATATTCAGGAACCCCG
GGTTTGCGCTAGTGGCCGTTGCCATTGCCTGGCTTTTGGGAAGCTCGACGAGCCAAAAAGTCATATACTT
GGTCATGATACTGCTGATTGCCCCGGCATACAGTAACCCAGCTTTCTTGTACAAAGTGGTGTAAGCGGCC
GCCAGCTTTCTAGACCAGTTTAAACATCACCATCACCATCACTAAGTGATTAACCTCAGGTGCAGGCTGC
CTATCAGAAGGTGGTGGCTGGTGTGGCCAATGCCCTGGCTCACAAATACCACTGAGATCGATCTTTTTCC
CTCTGCCAAAAATTATGGGGACATCATGAAGCCCCTTGAGCATCTGACTTCTGGCTAATAAAGGAAATTT
ATTTTCATTGCAATAGTGTGTTGGAATTTTTTGTGTCTCTCACTCGGAAGGACATATGGGAGGGCAAATC
ATTTAAAACATCAGAATGAGTATTTGGTTTAGAGTTTGGCAACATATGCCCATATGTAACTAGCATAACC
CCTTGGGGCCTCTAAACGGGTCTTGAGGGGTTTTTTGCTGAAAGCATGCGGAGGAAATTCTCCTTGAAGT
TTCCCTGGTGTTCAAAGTAAAGGAGTTTGCACCAGACGCACCTCTGTTCACTGGTCCGGCGTATTAAAAC
ACGATACATTGTTATTAGTACATTTATTAAGCGCTAGATTCTGTGCGTTGTTGATTTACAGACAATTGTT
GTACGTATTTTAATAATTCATTAAATTTATAATCTTTAGGGTGGTATGTTAGAGCGAAAATCAAATGATT
TTCAGCGTCTTTATATCTGAATTTAAATATTAAATCCTCAATAGATTTGTAAAATAGGTTTCGATTAGTT
TCAAACAAGGGTTGTTTTTCCGAACCGATGGCTGGACTATCTAATGGATTTTCGCTCAACGCCACAAAAC
TTGCCAAATCTTGTAGCAGCAATCTAGCTTTGTCGATATTCGTTTGTGTTTTGTTTTGTAATAAAGGTTC
GACGTCGTTCAAAATATTATGCGCTTTTGTATTTCTTTCATCACTGTCGTTAGTGTACAATTGACTCGAC
GTAAACACGTTAAATAGAGCTTGGACATATTTAACATCGGGCGTGTTAGCTTTATTAGGCCGATTATCGT
CGTCGTCCCAACCCTCGTCGTTAGAAGTTGCTTCCGAAGACGATTTTGCCATAGCCACACGACGCCTATT
AATTGTGTCGGCTAACACGTCCGCGATCAAATTTGTAGTTGAGCTTTTTGGAATTGCGATCGCATAACTT
CGTATAGCATACATTATACGAAGTTATAAGCTCGGAACGCTGCGCTCGGTCGTTCGGCTGCGGCGAGCGG
TATCAGCTCACTCAAAGGCGGTAATACGGTTATCCACAGAATCAGGGGATAACGCAGGAAAGAACATGTG
AGCAAAAGGCCAGCAAAAGGCCAGGAACCGTAAAAAGGCCGCGTTGCTGGCGTTTTTCCATAGGCTCCGC
CCCCTGACGAGCATCACAAAAATCGACGCTCAAGTCAGAGGTGGCGAAACCCGACAGGACTATAAAGATA
CCAGGCGTTTCCCCCTGGAAGCTCCCTCGTGCGCTCTCCTGTTCCGACCCTGCCGCTTACCGGATACCTG
TCCGCCTTTCTCCCTTCGGGAAGCGTGGCGCTTTCTCATAGCTCACGCTGTAGGTATCTCAGTTCGGTGT
AGGTCGTTCGCTCCAAGCTGGGCTGTGTGCACGAACCCCCCGTTCAGCCCGACCGCTGCGCCTTATCCGG
TAACTATCGTCTTGAGTCCAACCCGGTAAGACACGACTTATCGCCACTGGCAGCAGCCACTGGTAACAGG
ATTAGCAGAGCGAGGTATGTAGGCGGTGCTACAGAGTTCTTGAAGTGGTGGCCTAACTACGGCTACACTA
GAAGAACAGTATTTGGTATCTGCGCTCTGCTGAAGCCAGTTACCTTCGGAAAAAGAGTTGGTAGCTCTTG
ATCCGGCAAACAAACCACCGCTGGTAGCGGTGGTTTTTTTGTTTGCAAGCAGCAGATTACGCGCAGAAAA
AAAGGATCTCAAGAAGATCCTTTGTTACCAATGCTTAATCAGTGAGGCACCTATCTCAGCGATCTGTCTA
TTTCGTTCATCCATAGTTGCCTGACTCCCCGTCGTGTAGATAACTACGATACGGGAGGGCTTACCATCTG
GCCCCAGTGCTGCAATGATACCGCGAGACCCACGCTCACCGGCTCCAGATTTATCAGCAATAAACCAGCC
AGCCGGAAGGGCCGAGCGCAGAAGTGGTCCTGCAACTTTATCCGCCTCCATCCAGTCTATTAATTGTTGC
CGGGAAGCTAGAGTAAGTAGTTCGCCAGTTAATAGTTTGCGCAACGTTGTTGCCATTGCTACAGGCATCG
TGGTGTCACGCTCGTCGTTTGGTATGGCTTCATTCAGCTCCGGTTCCCAACGATCAAGGCGAGTTACATG
ATCCCCCATGTTGTGCAAAAAAGCGGTTAGCTCCTTCGGTCCTCCGATCGTTGTCAGAAGTAAGTTGGCC
GCAGTGTTATCACTCATGGTTATGGCAGCACTGCATAATTCTCTTACTGTCATGCCATCCGTAAGATGCT
TTTCTGTGACTGGTGAGTACTCAACCAAGTCATTCTGAGAATAGTGTATGCGGCGACCGAGTTGCTCTTG
CCCGGCGTCAATACGGGATAATACCGCGCCACATAGCAGAACTTTAAAAGTGCTCATCATTGGAAAACGT
TCTTCGGGGCGAAAACTCTCAAGGATCTTACCGCTGTTGAGATCCAGTTCGATGTAACCCACTCGTGCAC
CCAACTGATCTTCAGCATCTTTTACTTTCACCAGCGTTTCTGGGTGAGCAAAAACAGGAAGGCAAAATGC
CGCAAAAAAGGGAATAAGGGCGACACGGAAATGTTGAATACTCATACTCTTCCTTTTTCAATATTATTGA
AGCATTTATCAGGGTTATTGTCTCATGTCCGCGCGTT
